>Addgene plasmid #211365 | pLenti_P2A_Blast | addgene full sequence | sequence record 437557 | Addgene NGS Result
ACCCGACAGGCCCGAAGGAATAGAAGAAGAAGGTGGAGAGAGAGACAGAGACAGATCCATTCGATTAGTG
AACGGATCGGCACTGCGTGCGCCAATTCTGCAGACAAATGGCAGTATTCATCCACAATTTTAAAAGAAAA
GGGGGGATTGGGGGGTACAGTGCAGGGGAAAGAATAGTAGACATAATAGCAACAGACATACAAACTAAAG
AATTACAAAAACAAATTACAAAAATTCAAAATTTTCGGGTTTATTACAGGGACAGCAGAGATCCAGTTTG
GCGCTAGCTAGGTCTTGAAAGGAGTGGGAATTGGCTCCGGTGCCCGTCAGTGGGCAGAGCGCACATCGCC
CACAGTCCCCGAGAAGTTGGGGGGAGGGGTCGGCAATTGATCCGGTGCCTAGAGAAGGTGGCGCGGGGTA
AACTGGGAAAGTGATGTCGTGTACTGGCTCCGCCTTTTTCCCGAGGGTGGGGGAGAACCGTATATAAGTG
CAGTAGTCGCCGTGAACGTTCTTTTTCGCAACGGGTTTGCCGCCAGAACACAGGACCGTTAATTAAGGTA
CCACCGGTAGAATTCAGATATCACTCGAGAGGATCCGGCGAGGGCAGGGGAAGTCTACTAACATGCGGGG
ACGTGGAGGAAAATCCCGGCCCAAACAAGATAGCAACAAACTTCTCTCTGCTGAAACAAGCCGGAGATGT
CGAAGAGAATCCTGGACCGATGGCCAAGCCTTTGTCTCAAGAAGAATCCACCCTCATTGAAAGAGCAACG
GCTACAATCAACAGCATCCCCATCTCTGAAGACTACAGCGTCGCCAGCGCAGCTCTCTCTAGCGACGGCC
GCATCTTCACTGGTGTCAATGTATATCATTTTACTGGGGGACCTTGTGCAGAACTCGTGGTGCTGGGCAC
TGCTGCTGCTGCGGCAGCTGGCAACCTGACTTGTATCGTCGCGATCGGAAATGAGAACAGGGGCATCTTG
AGCCCCTGCGGACGGTGCCGACAGGTGCTTCTCGATCTGCATCCTGGGATCAAAGCCATAGTGAAGGACA
GTGATGGACAGCCGACGGCAGTTGGGATTCGTGAATTGCTGCCCTCTGGTTATGTGTGGGAGGGCTAAGA
ATTCGATATCAAGCTTATCGGTAATCAACCTCTGGATTACAAAATTTGTGAAAGATTGACTGGTATTCTT
AACTATGTTGCTCCTTTTACGCTATGTGGATACGCTGCTTTAATGCCTTTGTATCATGCTATTGCTTCCC
GTATGGCTTTCATTTTCTCCTCCTTGTATAAATCCTGGTTGCTGTCTCTTTATGAGGAGTTGTGGCCCGT
TGTCAGGCAACGTGGCGTGGTGTGCACTGTGTTTGCTGACGCAACCCCCACTGGTTGGGGCATTGCCACC
ACCTGTCAGCTCCTTTCCGGGACTTTCGCTTTCCCCCTCCCTATTGCCACGGCGGAACTCATCGCCGCCT
GCCTTGCCCGCTGCTGGACAGGGGCTCGGCTGTTGGGCACTGACAATTCCGTGGTGTTGTCGGGGAAATC
ATCGTCCTTTCCTTGGCTGCTCGCCTGTGTTGCCACCTGGATTCTGCGCGGGACGTCCTTCTGCTACGTC
CCTTCGGCCCTCAATCCAGCGGACCTTCCTTCCCGCGGCCTGCTGCCGGCTCTGCGGCCTCTTCCGCGTC
TTCGCCTTCGCCCTCAGACGAGTCGGATCTCCCTTTGGGCCGCCTCCCCGCGTCGACTTTAAGACCAATG
ACTTACAAGGCAGCTGTAGATCTTAGCCACTTTTTAAAAGAAAAGGGGGGACTGGAAGGGCTAATTCACT
CCCAACGAAGACAAGATCTGCTTTTTGCTTGTACTGGGTCTCTCTGGTTAGACCAGATCTGAGCCTGGGA
GCTCTCTGGCTAACTAGGGAACCCACTGCTTAAGCCTCAATAAAGCTTGCCTTGAGTGCTTCAAGTAGTG
TGTGCCCGTCTGTTGTGTGACTCTGGTAACTAGAGATCCCTCAGACCCTTTTAGTCAGTGTGGAAAATCT
CTAGCAGGGCCCGTTTAAACCCGCTGATCAGCCTCGACTGTGCCTTCTAGTTGCCAGCCATCTGTTGTTT
GCCCCTCCCCCGTGCCTTCCTTGACCCTGGAAGGTGCCACTCCCACTGTCCTTTCCTAATAAAATGAGGA
AATTGCATCGCATTGTCTGAGTAGGTGTCATTCTATTCTGGGGGGTGGGGTGGGGCAGGACAGCAAGGGG
GAGGATTGGGAAGACAATAGCAGGCATGCTGGGGATGCGGTGGGCTCTATGGCTTCTGAGGCGGAAAGAA
CCAGCTGGGGCTCTAGGGGGTATCCCC
[124 nt withheld, positions 2338-2461]
C
[91 nt withheld, positions 2463-2553]
A
[49 nt withheld, positions 2555-2603]
CCTTTGACGTTGGAGTCCACGTTCTTT
[37 nt withheld, positions 2631-2667]
ACCCTATCTCGGTCTATTCTTTTGATTTATAAGGGATTTTGCCGATTTCGGCCTATTGGTTAAAAAATGA
GCTGATTTAACAAAAATTTAACGCGAATTAATTCTGTGGAATGTGTGTCAGTTAGGGTGTGGAAAGTCCC
CAGGCTCCCCAGCAGGCAGAAGTATGCAAAGCATGCATCTCAATTAGTCAGCAACCAGGTGTGGAAAGTC
CCCAGGCTCCCCAGCAGGCAGAAGTATGCAAAGCATGCATCTCAATTAGTCAGCAACCATAGTCCCGCCC
CTAACTCCGCCCATCCCGCCCCTAACTCCGCCCAGTTCCGCCCATTCTCCGCCCCATGGCTGACTAATTT
TTTTTATTTATGCAGAGGCCGAGGCCGCCTCTGCCTCTGAGCTATTCCAGAAGTAGTGAGGAGGCTTTTT
TGGAGGCCTAGGCTTTTGCAAAAAGCTCCCGGGAGCTTGTATATCCATTTTCGGATCTGATCAGCACGTG
TTGACAATTAATCATCGGCATAGTATATCGGCATAGTATAATACGACAAGGTGAGGAACTAAACCATGGC
CAAGTTGACCAGTGCCGTTCCGGTGCTCACCGCGCGCGACGTCGCCGGAGCGGTCGAGTTCTGGACCGAC
CGGCTCGGGTTCTCCCGGGACTTCGTGGAGGACGACTTCGCCGGTGTGGTCCGGGACGACGTGACCCTGT
TCATCAGCGCGGTCCAGGACCAGGTGGTGCCGGACAACACCCTGGCCTGGGTGTGGGTGCGCGGCCTGGA
CGAGCTGTACGCCGAGTGGTCGGAGGTCGTGTCCACGAACTTCCGGGACGCCTCCGGGCCGGCCATGACC
GAGATCGGCGAGCAGCCGTGGGGGCGGGAGTTCGCCCTGCGCGACCCGGCCGGCAACTGCGTGCACTTCG
TGGCCGAGGAGCAGGACTGACACGTGCTACGAGATTTCGATTCCACCGCCGCCTTCTATGAAAGGTTGGG
CTTCGGAATCGTTTTCCGGGACGCCGGCTGGATGATCCTCCAGCGCGGGGATCTCATGCTGGAGTTCTTC
GCCCACCCCAACTTGTTTATTGCAGCTTATAATGGTTACAAATAAAGCAATAGCATCACAAATTTCACAA
ATAAAGCATTTTTTTCACTGCATTCTAGTTGTGGTTTGTCCAAACTCATCAATGTATCTTATCATGTCTG
TATACCGTCGACCTCTAGCTAGAGCTTGGCGTAATCATGGTCATAGCTGTTTCCTGTGTGAAATTGTTAT
CCGCTCACAATTCCACACAACATACGAGCCGGAAGCATAAAGTGTAAAGCCTGGGGTGCCTAATGAGTGA
GCTAACTCACATTAATTGCGTTGCGCTCACTGCCCGCTTTCCAGTCGGGAAACCTGTCGTGCCAGCTGCA
TTAATGAATCGGCCAACGCGCGGGGAGAGGCGGTTTGCGTATTGGGCGCTCTTCCGCTTCCTCGCTCACT
GACTCGCTGCGCTCGGTCGTTCGGCTGCGGCGAGCGGTATCAGCTCACTCAAAGGCGGTAATACGGTTAT
CCACAGAATCAGGGGATAACGCAGGAAAGAACATGTGAGCAAAAGGCCAGCAAAAGGCCAGGAACCGTAA
AAAGGCCGCGTTGCTGGCGTTTTTCCATAGGCTCCGCCCCCCTGACGAGCATCACAAAAATCGACGCTCA
AGTCAGAGGTGGCGAAACCCGACAGGACTATAAAGATACCAGGCGTTTCCCCCTGGAAGCTCCCTCGTGC
GCTCTCCTGTTCCGACCCTGCCGCTTACCGGATACCTGTCCGCCTTTCTCCCTTCGGGAAGCGTGGCGCT
TTCTCATAGCTCACGCTGTAGGTATCTCAGTTCGGTGTAGGTCGTTCGCTCCAAGCTGGGCTGTGTGCAC
GAACCCCCCGTTCAGCCCGACCGCTGCGCCTTATCCGGTAACTATCGTCTTGAGTCCAACCCGGTAAGAC
ACGACTTATCGCCACTGGCAGCAGCCACTGGTAACAGGATTAGCAGAGCGAGGTATGTAGGCGGTGCTAC
AGAGTTCTTGAAGTGGTGGCCTAACTACGGCTACACTAGAAGAACAGTATTTGGTATCTGCGCTCTGCTG
AAGCCAGTTACCTTCGGAAAAAGAGTTGGTAGCTCTTGATCCGGCAAACAAACCACCGCTGGTAGCGGTG
GTTTTTTTGTTTGCAAGCAGCAGATTACGCGCAGAAAAAAAGGATCTCAAGAAGATCCTTTGATCTTTTC
TACGGGGTCTGACGCTCAGTGGAACGAAAACTCACGTTAAGGGATTTTGGTCATGAGATTATCAAAAAGG
ATCTTCACCTAGATCCTTTTAAATTAAAAATGAAGTTTTAAATCAATCTAAAGTATATATGAGTAAACTT
GGTCTGACAGTTACCAATGCTTAATCAGTGAGGCACCTATCTCAGCGATCTGTCTATTTCGTTCATCCAT
AGTTGCCTGACTCCCCGTCGTGTAGATAACTACGATACGGGAGGGCTTACCATCTGGCCCCAGTGCTGCA
ATGATACCGCGAGACCCACGCTCACCGGCTCCAGATTTATCAGCAATAAACCAGCCAGCCGGAAGGGCCG
AGCGCAGAAGTGGTCCTGCAACTTTATCCGCCTCCATCCAGTCTATTAATTGTTGCCGGGAAGCTAGAGT
AAGTAGTTCGCCAGTTAATAGTTTGCGCAACGTTGTTGCCATTGCTACAGGCATCGTGGTGTCACGCTCG
TCGTTTGGTATGGCTTCATTCAGCTCCGGTTCCCAACGATCAAGGCGAGTTACATGATCCCCCATGTTGT
GCAAAAAAGCGGTTAGCTCCTTCGGTCCTCCGATCGTTGTCAGAAGTAAGTTGGCCGCAGTGTTATCACT
CATGGTTATGGCAGCACTGCATAATTCTCTTACTGTCATGCCATCCGTAAGATGCTTTTCTGTGACTGGT
GAGTACTCAACCAAGTCATTCTGAGAATAGTGTATGCGGCGACCGAGTTGCTCTTGCCCGGCGTCAATAC
GGGATAATACCGCGCCACATAGCAGAACTTTAAAAGTGCTCATCATTGGAAAACGTTCTTCGGGGCGAAA
ACTCTCAAGGATCTTACCGCTGTTGAGATCCAGTTCGATGTAACCCACTCGTGCACCCAACTGATCTTCA
GCATCTTTTACTTTCACCAGCGTTTCTGGGTGAGCAAAAACAGGAAGGCAAAATGCCGCAAAAAAGGGAA
TAAGGGCGACACGGAAATGTTGAATACTCATACTCTTCCTTTTTCAATATTATTGAAGCATTTATCAGGG
TTATTGTCTCATGAGCGGATACATATTTGAATGTATTTAGAAAAATAAACAAATAGGGGTTCCGCGCACA
TTTCCCCGAAAAGTGCCACCTGACGTCGACGGATCGGGAGATCTCCCGATCCCCTATGGTGCACTCTCAG
TACAATCTGCTCTGATGCCGCATAGTTAAGCCAGTATCTGCTCCCTGCTTGTGTGTTGGAGGTCGCTGAG
TAGTGCGCGAGCAAAATTTAAGCTACAACAAGGCAAGGCTTGACCGACAATTGCATGAAGAATCTGCTTA
GGGTTAGGCGTTTTGCGCTGCTTCGCGATGTACGGGCCAGATATACGCGTTGACATTGATTATTGACTAG
TTATTAATAGTAATCAATTACGGGGTCATTAGTTCATAGCCCATATATGGAGTTCCGCGTTACATAACTT
ACGGTAAATGGCCCGCCTGGCTGACCGCCCAACGACCCCCGCCCATTGACGTCAATAATGACGTATGTTC
CCATAGTAACGCCAATAGGGACTTTCCATTGACGTCAATGGGTGGAGTATTTACGGTAAACTGCCCACTT
GGCAGTACATCAAGTGTATCATATGCCAAGTACGCCCCCTATTGACGTCAATGACGGTAAATGGCCCGCC
TGGCATTATGCCCAGTACATGACCTTATGGGACTTTCCTACTTGGCAGTACATCTACGTATTAGTCATCG
CTATTACCATGGTGATGCGGTTTTGGCAGTACATCAATGGGCGTGGATAGCGGTTTGACTCACGGGGATT
TCCAAGTCTCCACCCCATTGACGTCAATGGGAGTTTGTTTTGGCACCAAAATCAACGGGACTTTCCAAAA
TGTCGTAACAACTCCGCCCCATTGACGCAAATGGGCGGTAGGCGTGTACGGTGGGAGGTCTATATAAGCA
GCGCGTTTTGCCTGTACTGGGTCTCTCTGGTTAGACCAGATCTGAGCCTGGGAGCTCTCTGGCTAACTAG
GGAACCCACTGCTTAAGCCTCAATAAAGCTTGCCTTGAGTGCTTCAAGTAGTGTGTGCCCGTCTGTTGTG
TGACTCTGGTAACTAGAGATCCCTCAGACCCTTTTAGTCAGTGTGGAAAATCTCTAGCAGTGGCGCCCGA
ACAGGGACTTGAAAGCGAAAGGGAAACCAGAGGAGCTCTCTCGACGCAGGACTCGGCTTGCTGAAGCGCG
CACGGCAAGAGGCGAGGGGCGGCGACTGGTGAGTACGCCAAAAATTTTGACTAGCGGAGGCTAGAAGGAG
AGAGATGGGTGCGAGAGCGTCAGTATTAAGCGGGGGAGAATTAGATCGCGATGGGAAAAAATTCGGTTAA
GGCCAGGGGGAAAGAAAAAATATAAATTAAAACATATAGTATGGGCAAGCAGGGAGCTAGAACGATTCGC
AGTTAATCCTGGCCTGTTAGAAACATCAGAAGGCTGTAGACAAATACTGGGACAGCTACAACCATCCCTT
CAGACAGGATCAGAAGAACTTAGATCATTATATAATACAGTAGCAACCCTCTATTGTGTGCATCAAAGGA
TAGAGATAAAAGACACCAAGGAAGCTTTAGACAAGATAGAGGAAGAGCAAAACAAAAGTAAGACCACCGC
ACAGCAAGCGGCCGCTGATCTTCAGACCTGGAGGAGGAGATATGAGGGACAATTGGAGAAGTGAATTATA
TAAATATAAAGTAGTAAAAATTGAACCATTAGGAGTAGCACCCACCAAGGCAAAGAGAAGAGTGGTGCAG
AGAGAAAAAAGAGCAGTGGGAATAGGAGCTTTGTTCCTTGGGTTCTTGGGAGCAGCAGGAAGCACTATGG
GCGCAGCGTCAATGACGCTGACGGTACAGGCCAGACAATTATTGTCTGGTATAGTGCAGCAGCAGAACAA
TTTGCTGAGGGCTATTGAGGCGCAACAGCATCTGTTGCAACTCACAGTCTGGGGCATCAAGCAGCTCCAG
GCAAGAATCCTGGCTGTGGAAAGATACCTAAAGGATCAACAGCTCCTGGGGATTTGGGGTTGCTCTGGAA
AACTCATTTGCACCACTGCTGTGCCTTGGAATGCTAGTTGGAGTAATAAATCTCTGGAACAGATTTGGAA
TCACACGACCTGGATGGAGTGGGACAGAGAAATTAACAATTACACAAGCTTAATACACTCCTTAATTGAA
GAATCGCAAAACCAGCAAGAAAAGAATGAACAAGAATTATTGGAATTAGATAAATGGGCAAGTTTGTGGA
ATTGGTTTAACATAACAAATTGGCTGTGGTATATAAAATTATTCATAATGATAGTAGGAGGCTTGGTAGG
TTTAAGAATAGTTTTTGCTGTACTTTCTATAGTGAATAGAGTTAGGCAGGGATATTCACCATTATCGTTT
CAGACCCACCTCCCAACCCCGAGGGG
Features (pLannotate 1.2.2; 32 found; start..end, strand, type, name):
    128..245     +  misc_feature   cPPT/CTS: central polypurine tract and central termination sequence of HIV-1
    288..306     +  CDS            small t antigen (fragment): SV40 (simian virus 40) small t antigen
    332..543     +  promoter       EF-1α core promoter: core promoter for human elongation factor EF-1α
    600..652     +  CDS            T2A (fragment): 2A peptide from Thosea asigna virus capsid protein Eukaryotic ribosomes fail to insert a peptide bond between the Gly and Pro residues, yielding separate polypeptides.
    720..1118    +  CDS            BSD: blasticidin S deaminase; Aspergillus terreus BSD; confers resistance to blasticidin
   1119..1140    +  misc_feature   MCS (fragment): pBluescript multiple cloning site
   1143..1731    +  misc_feature   WPRE: woodchuck hepatitis virus posttranscriptional regulatory element
   1782..1801    +  misc_feature   cPPT/CTS (fragment): central polypurine tract and central termination sequence of HIV-1
   1803..2036    +  LTR            3' LTR (ΔU3): self-inactivating 3' long terminal repeat (LTR) from HIV-1
   2068..2292    +  polyA_signal   bGH poly(A) signal: bovine growth hormone polyadenylation signal
   2296..2317    +  promoter       SV40 promoter (fragment): SV40 enhancer and early promoter
   2338..2766    +  rep_origin     f1 ori (sequence partly withheld): f1 bacteriophage origin of replication; arrow indicates direction of (+) strand synthesis
   2780..3109    +  promoter       SV40 promoter: SV40 enhancer and early promoter
   3157..3204    +  promoter       EM7 promoter: synthetic bacterial promoter&nbsp
   3223..3597    +  CDS            BleoR: antibiotic-binding protein; Sh ble from Streptoalloteichus hindustanus; confers resistance to bleomycin, phleomycin, and Zeocin™
   3607..3732    +  CDS            ble (fragment): BLE_KLEPN - Experimental evidence at protein level: Swiss-Prot protein existence level 1. Binding protein with a strong affinity to the bleomycin family of antibiotics. Binds to CL990; an antimitotic-antibiotic compound. From Klebsiella pneumoniae.
   3727..3848    +  polyA_signal   SV40 poly(A) signal: SV40 polyadenylation signal
   3921..3937    -  protein_bind   lac operator: The lac repressor binds to the lac operator to inhibit transcription in E. coli. This inhibition can be relieved by adding lactose or isopropyl-β-D-thiogalactopyranoside (IPTG). lac repressor encoded by lacI
   3945..3975    -  promoter       lac promoter: promoter for the E. coli lac operon
   3990..4011    -  protein_bind   CAP binding site: CAP binding activates transcription in the presence of cAMP. E. coli catabolite activator protein
   4024..4116    -  CDS            lacI (fragment): lac repressor; lacI; The lac repressor binds to the lac operator to inhibit transcription in E. coli. This inhibition can be relieved by adding lactose or isopropyl-β-D-thiogalactopyranoside (IPTG).
   4299..4887    -  rep_origin     ori: high-copy-number ColE1/pMB1/pBR322/pUC origin of replication
   5058..5918    -  CDS            AmpR: β-lactamase; bla; confers resistance to ampicillin, carbenicillin, and related antibiotics
   5919..6023    -  promoter       AmpR promoter: bla
   6082..6134    -  misc_feature   bom (fragment): basis of mobility region from pBR322
   6289..6668    +  enhancer       CMV enhancer: human cytomegalovirus immediate early enhancer
   6669..6868    +  promoter       CMV promoter: human cytomegalovirus (CMV) immediate early promoter
   6886..7066    +  LTR            5' LTR (truncated): truncated 5' long terminal repeat (LTR) from HIV-1
   7113..7238    +  misc_feature   HIV-1 Ψ: packaging signal of human immunodeficiency virus type 1
   7222..7585    +  CDS            HIV-1 gag (fragment): gag protein from human immunodeficiency virus 1; gag
   7731..7964    +  misc_feature   RRE: The Rev response element (RRE) of HIV-1 allows for Rev-dependent mRNA export from the nucleus to the cytoplasm.
   8341..78      +  CDS            Rev (fragment) (across the origin): human immunodeficiency virus 1 (HIV-1) Rev protein; rev; enhances nuclear export of unspliced and incompletely spliced viral mRNAs
