[The description below was written by a language model from this plasmid's Addgene catalogue record and pLannotate feature annotations shown in this document.]
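Description:
pLenti_P2A_Blast is an empty third-generation-style lentiviral expression backbone of 8,363 bp, derived from lentiCRISPR v2 and intended for expressing an insert of interest in mammalian cells. It is propagated in E. coli through a high-copy ColE1/pUC-type origin with ampicillin selection (AmpR under its own bla promoter), and it also carries an f1 phage origin. Outside the viral region the feature table shows an SV40 promoter/EM7 promoter–BleoR–SV40 poly(A) cassette, a leftover backbone element that could in principle confer Zeocin resistance, although the catalogue lists only blasticidin as the mammalian selectable marker.

The viral genome is transcribed in packaging cells from a CMV enhancer/promoter fused to a truncated HIV-1 5' LTR. This is followed by the Ψ packaging signal with a gag fragment, the RRE for Rev-dependent nuclear export, and the cPPT/CTS. It ends in a self-inactivating ΔU3 3' LTR backed by a bGH polyadenylation signal. The internal expression unit is driven by the EF-1α core promoter. Downstream of this promoter is the cloning position for the insert, followed by 2A sequence and the blasticidin S deaminase gene (BSD), then WPRE to enhance transcript expression. The record describes the linker as P2A-T2A, but the automated annotation detects only a T2A fragment.

An in-frame insert lacking a stop codon would be translated together with BSD. Ribosome skipping at the 2A sites would then release the two as separate proteins, so blasticidin resistance is coupled to insert expression. The depositor notes that the vector produces virus very efficiently and can also be used for ordinary transfection. The specific cloning sites are not stated in the record.
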