Addgene plasmid #211365: pLenti_P2A_Blast
Purpose: (Empty Backbone) Lentiviral expression vector for an insert of interest linked to a P2A-T2A blasticidin sequence. Produces virus very efficiently. Can also be used for regular transfections
Depositing lab: Jacques Neefjes. Depositing organization: Leiden University Medical Center.
Backbone
  Vector backbone: lentiCRISPR v2
  Backbone manufacturer: Feng Zhang Lab
  Backbone size (bp): 8363
  Vector type: Mammalian Expression, Lentiviral
  Selectable markers: Blasticidin
Growth in bacteria
  Bacterial resistance: Ampicillin, 100 μg/mL
  Growth temperature: 37°C
  Growth strain: NEB Stable
  Copy number: Unknown
Terms and licenses: Academic/Nonprofit Terms; Industry Terms: Not Available to Industry
How to cite: pLenti_P2A_Blast was a gift from Jacques Neefjes (Addgene plasmid # 211365 ; http://n2t.net/addgene:211365 ; RRID:Addgene_211365)
